Addgene plasmid #230728: AiP1877 - pAAV-AiE2423m-minBG-SYFP2-WPRE3-BGHpA
Purpose: AiE2423m is an enhancer sequence, designed to drive AAV-mediated transgene expression in specific populations of brain cells
Depositing lab: Allen Institute for Brain Science & Bosiljka Tasic. Depositing organization: Allen Institute. Publication: A suite of enhancer AAVs and transgenic mouse lines for genetic access to cortical cell types. Ben-Simon Y, Hooper M, Narayan S, Daigle TL, Dwivedi D, Way SW, Oster A, Stafford DA, Mich JK, Taormina MJ, Martinez RA, Opitz-Araya X, Roth JR, Alexander JR, Allen S, Amster A, Arbuckle J, Ayala A, Baker PM, Bakken TE, Barcelli T, Barta S, Bendrick J, Bertagnolli D, Bielstein C, Bishwakarma P, Bowlus J, Boyer G, Brouner K, Casian B, Casper T, Chakka AB, Chakrabarty R, Chance RK, Chavan S, Clark M, Colbert K, Collman F, Daniel S, Departee M, DiValentin P, Donadio N, Dotson N, Egdorf T, Fliss T, Gabitto M, Garcia J, Gary A, Gasperini M, Gloe J, Goldy J, Gore BB, Graybuck L, Greisman N, Haeseleer F, Halterman C, Haradon Z, Hastings SD, Helback O, Ho W, Hockemeyer D, Huang C, Huff S, Hunker A, Johansen N, Jones D, Juneau Z, Kalmbach B, Kannan M, Khem S, Kussick E, Kutsal R, Larsen R, Lee C, Lee AY, Leibly M, Lenz GH, Li S, Liang E, Lusk N, Madigan Z, Malloy J, Malone J, McCue R, Melchor J, Mollenkopf T, Moosman S, Morin E, Newman D, Ng L, Ngo K, Omstead V, Otto S, Oyama A, Pena N, Pham T, Phillips E, Pom CA, Potekhina L, Ransford S, Ray PL, Rette D, Reynoldson C, Rimorin C, Rocha D, Ruiz A, Sanchez REA, Sawyer L, Sedeno-Cortes A, Sevigny JP, Shapovalova N, Shepard N, Shulga L, Sigler AR, Siverts L, Soliman S, Somasundaram S, Staats B, Stewart K, Szelenyi E, Tieu M, Trader C, Tran A, van Velthoven CTJ, Walker M, Wang Y, Weed N, Wirthlin M, Wood T, Wynalda B, Yao Z, Zhou T, Ariza J, Dee N, Reding M, Ronellenfitch K, Mufti S, Sunkin SM, Smith KA, Esposito L, Waters J, Thyagarajan B, Yao S, Lein ES, Zeng H, Levi BP, Ngai J, Ting JT, Tasic B. Cell. 2025 May 16:S0092-8674(25)00513-6. doi: 10.1016/j.cell.2025.05.002. PubMed 40403729.
Backbone
  Vector backbone: pAAV2
  Vector type: AAV
Growth in bacteria
  Bacterial resistance: Ampicillin, 100 μg/mL
  Growth temperature: 37°C
  Growth strain: NEB Stable
  Copy number: High Copy
Gene/Insert
  Gene/Insert name: SYFP2
  Species: Synthetic
  Promoter: minBG
  Cloning method: Gibson Cloning
Terms and licenses: Academic/Nonprofit Terms; Industry Terms: Not Available to Industry
How to cite: AiP1877 - pAAV-AiE2423m-minBG-SYFP2-WPRE3-BGHpA was a gift from Allen Institute for Brain Science & Bosiljka Tasic (Addgene plasmid # 230728 ; http://n2t.net/addgene:230728 ; RRID:Addgene_230728)
