[The description below was written by a language model from this plasmid's Addgene catalogue record and pLannotate feature annotations shown in this document.]
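Description:
AiP1877 - pAAV-AiE2423m-minBG-SYFP2-WPRE3-BGHpA is a 5,040 nt AAV transfer plasmid built on a pAAV2 backbone and designed for producing recombinant adeno-associated virus that reports the activity of a candidate brain enhancer. In bacteria it replicates from a high-copy ColE1/pUC-type origin and is selected with ampicillin through the β-lactamase gene and its promoter. An f1 phage origin and short remnants of pBR322 rop and bom sequences are also present in the backbone. The expression cassette is flanked by AAV2 inverted terminal repeats, which are the cis elements needed for replication and packaging of the genome into capsids. One ITR is annotated in full, while the other is detected only as two short fragments, which may simply reflect how difficult these repeats are to sequence and annotate.

Between the ITRs, the enhancer AiE2423m sits upstream of a minimal beta-globin promoter (minBG). The minimal promoter has little activity on its own, so transcription depends on the enhancer, which is intended to restrict expression to specific populations of brain cells. The record does not say which populations. Neither the enhancer nor minBG is annotated in the feature table, but they presumably occupy the unannotated stretch between the SYFP2 coding sequence and the fragmentary ITR. The reporter is SYFP2, a fast-maturing monomeric yellow fluorescent protein derived from Aequorea victoria. It is followed by WPRE3, a shortened woodchuck posttranscriptional regulatory element (annotated as two WPRE fragments) that boosts transcript expression while saving packaging space, and by the bovine growth hormone polyadenylation signal. The construct belongs to a collection of enhancer AAVs developed for genetic access to cortical cell types, where fluorescent labelling is used to assess enhancer specificity.
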