Features (pLannotate 1.2.2; 14 found; start..end, strand, type, name):
    104..139     +  CDS            rop (fragment): Rop protein, which maintains plasmids at low copy number; rop
    241..290     +  misc_feature   bom (fragment): basis of mobility region from pBR322
    291..746     -  rep_origin     f1 ori (sequence partly withheld): f1 bacteriophage origin of replication; arrow indicates direction of (+) strand synthesis
    765..816     +  misc_feature   bom (fragment): basis of mobility region from pBR322
    821..961     -  repeat_region  AAV2 ITR: inverted terminal repeat of adeno-associated virus serotype 2 inverted
   1079..1190    -  polyA_signal   bGH poly(A) signal: bovine growth hormone polyadenylation signal
   1207..1287    -  misc_feature   WPRE (fragment): woodchuck hepatitis virus posttranscriptional regulatory element
   1293..1450    -  misc_feature   WPRE (fragment): woodchuck hepatitis virus posttranscriptional regulatory element
   1490..2206    -  CDS            SYFP2: SYFP2 is a basic (constitutively fluorescent) yellow fluorescent protein published in 2006, derived from Aequorea victoria. It is reported to be a very rapidly-maturing monomer with moderate acid sensitivity.
   3169..3196    -  repeat_region  AAV2 ITR (fragment): inverted terminal repeat of adeno-associated virus serotype 2 inverted
   3225..3252    -  repeat_region  AAV2 ITR (fragment): inverted terminal repeat of adeno-associated virus serotype 2 inverted
   3325..3913    -  rep_origin     ori: high-copy-number ColE1/pMB1/pBR322/pUC origin of replication
   4084..4944    -  CDS            AmpR: β-lactamase; bla; confers resistance to ampicillin, carbenicillin, and related antibiotics
   4945..9       -  promoter       AmpR promoter (across the origin): bla
>Addgene plasmid #230728 | AiP1877 - pAAV-AiE2423m-minBG-SYFP2-WPRE3-BGHpA | addgene full sequence | sequence record 466319 | Addgene NGS Result
GGTTCCGCGCACATTTCCCCGAAAAGTGCCACCTGACGTCTAAGAAACCATTATTATCATGACATTAACC
TATAAAAATAGGCGTATCACGAGGCCCTTTCGTCTCGCGCGTTTCGGTGATGACGGTGAAAACCTCTGAC
ACATGCAGCTCCCGGAGACGGTCACAGCTTGTCTGTAAGCGGATGCCGGGAGCAGACAAGCCCGTCAGGG
CGCGTCAGCGGGTGTTGGCGGGTGTCGGGGCTGGCTTAACTATGCGGCATCAGAGCAGATTGTACTGAGA
GTGCACCATAAAATTGTAAACGTTAATATTTTGTTAAAATTCGCGTTAAATTTTTGTTAAATCAGCTCAT
TTTTTAACCAATAGACCGAAATCGGCAAAATCCCTTATAAATCAAAAGAATAGCCCGAGATAGAGT
[37 nt withheld, positions 417-453]
AAAGAACGTGGACTCCAACGTCAAAGG
[141 nt withheld, positions 481-621]
G
[46 nt withheld, positions 623-668]
A
[95 nt withheld, positions 670-764]
TATGCGGTGTGAAATACCGCACAGATGCGTAAGGAGAAAATACCGCATCAGGCGCCCCTGCAGGCAGCTG
CGCGCTCGCTCGCTCACTGAGGCCGCCCGGGCAAAGCCCGGGCGTCGGGCGACCTTTGGTCGCCCGGCCT
CAGTGAGCGAGCGAGCGCGCAGAGAGGGAGTGGCCAACTCCATCACTAGGGGTTCCTGCGGCCGCTCGGT
CCGCACGTGAGATCTCATGCCTGCTATTGTCTTCCCAATCCTCCCCCTTGCTGTCCTGCCCCACCCCACC
CCCCAGAATAGAATGACACCTACTCAGACAATGCGATGCAATTTCCTCATTTTATTAGGAAAGGACAGTG
GGAGTGGCACCTTCCAGGGTCAAGGAAGGCACGGGGGAGGGGCAAACAACAGATGGCTGGCAACTAGAAG
GCACAGTCGAAGATCTCTCGAGCCACGGAATTGTCAGTGCCCAACAGCCGAGCCCCTGTCCAGCAGCGGG
CAAGGCAGGCGGCGATGAGTTCCGCCGTGGCAAGAACTAACCAGGATTTATACAAGGAGGAGAAAATGAA
AGCCATACGGGAAGCAATAGCATGATACAAAGGCATTAAAGCAGCGTATCCACATAGCGTAAAAGGAGCA
ACATAGTTAAGAATACCAGTCAATCTTTCACAAATTTTGTAATCCAGAGGTTGATTATGATATCGAATTC
GCGGCCGCGGCGCGCCGTCGACTTACTTGTACAGCTCGTCCATGCCGAGAGTGATCCCGGCGGCGGTCAC
GAACTCCAGCAGGACCATGTGATCGCGCTTCTCGTTGGGGTCTTTGCTCAGCTTGGACTGGTAGCTCAGG
TAGTGGTTGTCGGGCAGCAGCACGGGGCCGTCGCCGATGGGGGTGTTCTGCTGGTAGTGGTCGGCGAGCT
GCACGCCGCCGTCCTCGATGTTGTGGCGGATCTTGAAGTTGGCCTTGATGCCGTTCTTCTGCTTGTCGGC
GGTGATATAGACGTTGTGGCTGTTGTAGTTGTACTCCAGCTTGTGCCCCAGGATGTTGCCGTCCTCCTTG
AAGTCGATGCCCTTCAGCTCGATGCGGTTCACCAGGGTGTCGCCCTCGAACTTCACCTCGGCGCGGGTCT
TGTAGTTGCCGTCGTCCTTGAAGAAGATGGTGCGCTCCTGGACGTAGCCTTCGGGCATGGCGGACTTGAA
GAAGTCGTGCTGCTTCATGTGGTCGGGGTAGCGGGCGAAGCACTGCACGCCGTAGCCCAGGGTGGTCACG
AGGGTGGGCCAGGGCACGGGCAGCTTGCCGGTGGTGCAGATCAGCTTCAGGGTCAGCTTGCCGTAGGTGG
CATCGCCCTCGCCCTCGCCGGACACGCTGAACTTGTGGCCGTTTACGTCGCCGTCCAGCTCGACCAGGAT
GGGCACCACCCCGGTGAACAGCTCCTCGCCCTTGCTCACCATGGTGGCGACCGGTAGCGCTAGCTTCGAA
AGATCTGGATCCCAGAAGCAAATGTAAGCAATAGATGGCTCTGCCCTGACTTTTATGCCCAGCCCGAGCT
CCGGTACTGTTTTGTATCCATTTTGTACCCTGTCAGACTTGACACTCTGCCTGCTCATTCATTCATTCAA
ACTAGTTTTAGAGGCAGACCCCGTATAGATTGGAATGATGCTAGAAAGACTTTGTGAGCACCCAAGAGCT
CAGGAGCTCGAGCCTGGAGAGAGCATTCTTTCTTTTTTTTTCTAGAAAATCATTTGATCTCTTGACCTGT
TAATATTTTGGGAGACTTCTCAGCCCCGTCTTGCTACCCACCCCCTTCCGATTAAAACTGCACACTTTTC
TGTCTGGAGCAACTCTGGCTAATCTGGAGAGGGAAGACAAAGTTTAGATCTGGTTGAGATTTGGTTACAT
TTCTAAAAGAGAACCTCCAAAAGCTTCCAGATTTGCAGGCGTAAGATAAAGACAGCCCTGACATTTGCCG
GGAGGTACGGTGATCGCTGCTTCTCAGCAGTTCATTTTTTTTCCCCCAGGCACTGCTGGCTTCCTTTGAC
TATTATAGTTGCCAGAAAAATCCTTGCTTTTTTTACTTTACAACCAGCATTTGAGTGGCAAGTTGGATAT
AATGGGATGAGACCAAATCTCTCCATTCCTCCTGGGAGCAATGATGGGACACAATTTCCAGTCCCACAAG
TTCTGAATCTTGTAGCGTGTAGCACTGTCAGGCCTGTTCTTGTCGGGGTGGGCAGTAGTGACGGTATTTG
CAAAGAGATAATAAAAAAGAACTGGGCAGACTTCCGTTAACTTTAATTATGAAATTGAAATAAGGCATGC
CACTTTAATATTGGAGGCTGGTCTGTTTCGATTATTACTCTTACAACGCGTGCGGCCGCAGGAACCCCTA
GTGATGGAGTTGGCCACTCCCTCTCTGCGCGCTCGCTCGCTCACTGAGGCCGGGCGACCAAAGGTCGCCC
GACGCCCGGGCGGCCTCAGTGAGCGAGCGAGCGCGCAGCTGCCTGCAGGACATGTGAGCAAAAGGCCAGC
AAAAGGCCAGGAACCGTAAAAAGGCCGCGTTGCTGGCGTTTTTCCATAGGCTCCGCCCCCCTGACGAGCA
TCACAAAAATCGACGCTCAAGTCAGAGGTGGCGAAACCCGACAGGACTATAAAGATACCAGGCGTTTCCC
CCTGGAAGCTCCCTCGTGCGCTCTCCTGTTCCGACCCTGCCGCTTACCGGATACCTGTCCGCCTTTCTCC
CTTCGGGAAGCGTGGCGCTTTCTCATAGCTCACGCTGTAGGTATCTCAGTTCGGTGTAGGTCGTTCGCTC
CAAGCTGGGCTGTGTGCACGAACCCCCCGTTCAGCCCGACCGCTGCGCCTTATCCGGTAACTATCGTCTT
GAGTCCAACCCGGTAAGACACGACTTATCGCCACTGGCAGCAGCCACTGGTAACAGGATTAGCAGAGCGA
GGTATGTAGGCGGTGCTACAGAGTTCTTGAAGTGGTGGCCTAACTACGGCTACACTAGAAGAACAGTATT
TGGTATCTGCGCTCTGCTGAAGCCAGTTACCTTCGGAAAAAGAGTTGGTAGCTCTTGATCCGGCAAACAA
ACCACCGCTGGTAGCGGTGGTTTTTTTGTTTGCAAGCAGCAGATTACGCGCAGAAAAAAAGGATCTCAAG
AAGATCCTTTGATCTTTTCTACGGGGTCTGACGCTCAGTGGAACGAAAACTCACGTTAAGGGATTTTGGT
CATGAGATTATCAAAAAGGATCTTCACCTAGATCCTTTTAAATTAAAAATGAAGTTTTAAATCAATCTAA
AGTATATATGAGTAAACTTGGTCTGACAGTTACCAATGCTTAATCAGTGAGGCACCTATCTCAGCGATCT
GTCTATTTCGTTCATCCATAGTTGCCTGACTCCCCGTCGTGTAGATAACTACGATACGGGAGGGCTTACC
ATCTGGCCCCAGTGCTGCAATGATACCGCGAGACCCACGCTCACCGGCTCCAGATTTATCAGCAATAAAC
CAGCCAGCCGGAAGGGCCGAGCGCAGAAGTGGTCCTGCAACTTTATCCGCCTCCATCCAGTCTATTAATT
GTTGCCGGGAAGCTAGAGTAAGTAGTTCGCCAGTTAATAGTTTGCGCAACGTTGTTGCCATTGCTACAGG
CATCGTGGTGTCACGCTCGTCGTTTGGTATGGCTTCATTCAGCTCCGGTTCCCAACGATCAAGGCGAGTT
ACATGATCCCCCATGTTGTGCAAAAAAGCGGTTAGCTCCTTCGGTCCTCCGATCGTTGTCAGAAGTAAGT
TGGCCGCAGTGTTATCACTCATGGTTATGGCAGCACTGCATAATTCTCTTACTGTCATGCCATCCGTAAG
ATGCTTTTCTGTGACTGGTGAGTACTCAACCAAGTCATTCTGAGAATAGTGTATGCGGCGACCGAGTTGC
TCTTGCCCGGCGTCAATACGGGATAATACCGCGCCACATAGCAGAACTTTAAAAGTGCTCATCATTGGAA
AACGTTCTTCGGGGCGAAAACTCTCAAGGATCTTACCGCTGTTGAGATCCAGTTCGATGTAACCCACTCG
TGCACCCAACTGATCTTCAGCATCTTTTACTTTCACCAGCGTTTCTGGGTGAGCAAAAACAGGAAGGCAA
AATGCCGCAAAAAAGGGAATAAGGGCGACACGGAAATGTTGAATACTCATACTCTTCCTTTTTCAATATT
ATTGAAGCATTTATCAGGGTTATTGTCTCATGAGCGGATACATATTTGAATGTATTTAGAAAAATAAACA
AATAGG
